Addgene plasmid #222117: pGFP-AUC-IRES-mCherry
Purpose: Start codon reporter with mutated start codon
Depositing lab: Jonathan Weissman. Depositing organization: Whitehead Institute for Biomedical Research. Publication: Translational fidelity screens in mammalian cells reveal eIF3 and eIF4G2 as regulators of start codon selectivity. She R, Luo J, Weissman JS. Nucleic Acids Res. 2023 Jul 7;51(12):6355-6369. doi: 10.1093/nar/gkad329. PubMed 37144468.
Backbone
  Vector backbone: pHR-UCOE-SFFV-Zim3-dCas9-P2A-EGFP
  Backbone manufacturer: Marco Jost & Jonathan Weissman, Addgene plasmid #188899
  Vector type: Lentiviral
Growth in bacteria
  Bacterial resistance: Ampicillin, 100 μg/mL
  Growth temperature: 37°C
  Growth strain: NEB Stable
  Copy number: High Copy
Gene/Insert
  Gene/Insert name: GFP-IRES-mCherry
  Species: Synthetic
  Mutation: AUC start codon
  Cloning method: Gibson Cloning
Terms and licenses: Academic/Nonprofit Terms; Industry Terms: Not Available to Industry
How to cite: pGFP-AUC-IRES-mCherry was a gift from Jonathan Weissman (Addgene plasmid # 222117 ; http://n2t.net/addgene:222117 ; RRID:Addgene_222117)
