[The description below was written by a language model from this plasmid's Addgene catalogue record and pLannotate feature annotations shown in this document.]
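Description:
pGFP-AUC-IRES-mCherry is a lentiviral transfer plasmid of about 11.6 kb, built by Gibson cloning into the pHR-UCOE-SFFV backbone that originally carried a Zim3-dCas9-P2A-EGFP cassette. It is propagated in E. coli through a high-copy ColE1/pUC-type origin and selected with ampicillin via the β-lactamase gene. The viral portion has the usual HIV-1-derived elements: a truncated 5' LTR, the Ψ packaging signal with a gag fragment, the Rev response element for Rev-dependent nuclear export of the genomic RNA, the cPPT/CTS, a WPRE downstream of the payload to boost transcript expression, and a self-inactivating ΔU3 3' LTR. Outside the LTRs the annotation picks up remnants typical of pHR-family backbones (an SV40 promoter, gpt fragments, SV40 small t intron and poly(A) signal, and pBR322-derived fragments), which do not appear to be part of the reporter. The UCOE named in the backbone is not annotated as a feature, although an unannotated gap lies upstream of the SFFV promoter.

The payload is a bicistronic fluorescent reporter driven by the SFFV promoter. The first cistron, annotated as superfolder GFP, has its start codon changed to AUC according to the record, so green signal depends on the ribosome initiating at this near-cognate codon. An EMCV IRES then drives cap-independent translation of mCherry from the same transcript, providing an internal reference for expression level and transduction. The GFP-to-mCherry ratio therefore reads out how stringently cells discriminate against a non-AUG start codon. The construct is described as a start codon reporter with a mutated start codon and is associated with translational fidelity screens in mammalian cells examining regulators of start codon selectivity.
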