Features (pLannotate 1.2.2; 35 found; start..end, strand, type, name):
     20..85      +  intron         small t intron: SV40 (simian virus 40) small t antigen intron
    215..235     +  CDS            SV40 NLS: nuclear localization signal of SV40 (simian virus 40) large T antigen
    554..637     +  CDS            large T antigen (fragment): large T antigen from SV40 (simian virus 40)
    660..794     +  polyA_signal   SV40 poly(A) signal: SV40 polyadenylation signal
    961..1290    +  CDS            nef (fragment): NEF_HV1BR - Experimental evidence at protein level: Swiss-Prot protein existence level 1. Extracellular Nef protein targets CD4(+) T-lymphocytes for apoptosis by interacting with CXCR4 surface receptors (PubMed:14990729). From Human immunodeficiency virus type 1 group M subtype B (isolate BRU/LAI) (HIV-1).
   1338..1595    +  LTR            5' LTR (truncated): truncated 5' long terminal repeat (LTR) from HIV-1
   1642..1767    +  misc_feature   HIV-1 Ψ: packaging signal of human immunodeficiency virus type 1
   1751..2089    +  CDS            HIV-1 gag (fragment): gag protein from human immunodeficiency virus 1; gag
   2264..2497    +  misc_feature   RRE: The Rev response element (RRE) of HIV-1 allows for Rev-dependent mRNA export from the nucleus to the cytoplasm.
   2874..2974    +  CDS            Rev (fragment): human immunodeficiency virus 1 (HIV-1) Rev protein; rev; enhances nuclear export of unspliced and incompletely spliced viral mRNAs
   3011..3128    +  misc_feature   cPPT/CTS: central polypurine tract and central termination sequence of HIV-1
   3165..3188    -  misc_feature   MCS (fragment): pBluescript multiple cloning site
   3870..4277    +  promoter       SFFV promoter: spleen focus-forming virus long terminal repeat (LTR) promoter
   4315..5028    +  CDS            Superfolder GFP: Superfolder GFP is a basic (constitutively fluorescent) green fluorescent protein published in 2005, derived from Aequorea victoria. It is reported to be a very rapidly-maturing weak dimer.
   5044..5629    +  misc_feature   IRES2: internal ribosome entry site (IRES) of the encephalomyocarditis virus (EMCV)
   5642..6349    +  CDS            mCherry: mCherry is a basic (constitutively fluorescent) red fluorescent protein published in 2004, derived from Discosoma sp.. It is reported to be a very rapidly-maturing monomer with low acid sensitivity.
   6360..6390    +  misc_feature   MCS (fragment): pUC18/19 multiple cloning site
   6391..6409    +  misc_feature   MCS (fragment): pBluescript multiple cloning site
   6409..6997    +  misc_feature   WPRE: woodchuck hepatitis virus posttranscriptional regulatory element
   6998..7020    +  misc_feature   MCS (fragment): pBluescript multiple cloning site
   7037..7105    +  CDS            nef (fragment): NEF_HV1Z2 - Experimental evidence at protein level: Swiss-Prot protein existence level 1. Extracellular Nef protein targets CD4(+) T-lymphocytes for apoptosis by interacting with CXCR4 surface receptors. From Human immunodeficiency virus type 1 group M subtype D (isolate Z2/CDC-Z34) (HIV-1).
   7107..7340    +  LTR            3' LTR (ΔU3): self-inactivating 3' long terminal repeat (LTR) from HIV-1
   7365..7383    -  promoter       SP6 promoter: promoter for bacteriophage SP6 RNA polymerase
   7611..7890    +  CDS            TcR (fragment): tetracycline efflux protein; tet; confers resistance to tetracycline
   7891..7939    -  misc_feature   bom (fragment): basis of mobility region from pBR322
   8041..8076    -  CDS            rop (fragment): Rop protein, which maintains plasmids at low copy number; rop
   8171..8275    +  promoter       AmpR promoter: bla
   8276..9136    +  CDS            AmpR: β-lactamase; bla; confers resistance to ampicillin, carbenicillin, and related antibiotics
   9307..9895    +  rep_origin     ori: high-copy-number ColE1/pMB1/pBR322/pUC origin of replication
  10078..10134   +  CDS            lacI (fragment): lac repressor; lacI; The lac repressor binds to the lac operator to inhibit transcription in E. coli. This inhibition can be relieved by adding lactose or isopropyl-β-D-thiogalactopyranoside (IPTG).
  10141..10470   +  promoter       SV40 promoter: SV40 enhancer and early promoter
  10670..10789   +  CDS            gpt (fragment): XGPT_ECOLI - Also known as gpp, gxu. Experimental evidence at protein level: Swiss-Prot protein existence level 1. Purine salvage pathway enzyme that catalyzes the transfer of the ribosyl-5-phosphate group from 5-phospho-alpha-D-ribose 1- diphosphate (PRPP) to the N9 position of the 6-oxopurines guanine and xanthine to form the corresponding ribonucleotides GMP (guanosine 5'- monophosphate) and XMP (xanthosine 5'-monophosphate), with the release of PPi. To a lesser extent, also acts on hypoxanthine (PubMed:9100006, PubMed:3886014). Does not ribophosphorylate adenine (PubMed:3886014). From Esch
  10789..11124   +  CDS            gpt (fragment): XGPT_ECOLI - Also known as gpp, gxu. Experimental evidence at protein level: Swiss-Prot protein existence level 1. Purine salvage pathway enzyme that catalyzes the transfer of the ribosyl-5-phosphate group from 5-phospho-alpha-D-ribose 1- diphosphate (PRPP) to the N9 position of the 6-oxopurines guanine and xanthine to form the corresponding ribonucleotides GMP (guanosine 5'- monophosphate) and XMP (xanthosine 5'-monophosphate), with the release of PPi. To a lesser extent, also acts on hypoxanthine (PubMed:9100006, PubMed:3886014). Does not ribophosphorylate adenine (PubMed:3886014). From Esch
  11219..11524   +  CDS            frsA (fragment): FRSA_ECOLI - Also known as yafA. Experimental evidence at protein level: Swiss-Prot protein existence level 1. Catalyzes the hydrolysis of esters (PubMed:15808744). Displays esterase activity toward pNP-butyrate (PubMed:15808744). May stimulate mixed-acid fermentation by acting as a fermentation/respiration switch that down-regulates respiration and up- regulates fermentation rates (PubMed:15169777). From Escherichia coli (strain K12).
  11528..18      +  CDS            small t antigen (fragment) (across the origin): SV40 (simian virus 40) small t antigen
>Addgene plasmid #222117 | pGFP-AUC-IRES-mCherry | addgene full sequence | sequence record 447857 | Addgene NGS Result
AGAGATTTAAAGCTCTAAGGTAAATATAAAATTTTTAAGTGTATAATGTGTTAAACTACTGATTCTAATT
GTTTGTGTATTTTAGATTCCAACCTATGGAACTGATGAATGGGAGCAGTGGTGGAATGCCTTTAATGAGG
AAAACCTGTTTTGCTCAGAAGAAATGCCATCTAGTGATGATGAGGCTACTGCTGACTCTCAACATTCTAC
TCCTCCAAAAAAGAAGAGAAAGGTAGAAGACCCCAAGGACTTTCCTTCAGAATTGCTAAGTTTTTTGAGT
CATGCTGTGTTTAGTAATAGAACTCTTGCTTGCTTTGCTATTTACACCACAAAGGAAAAAGCTGCACTGC
TATACAAGAAAATTATGGAAAAATATTCTGTAACCTTTATAAGTAGGCATAACAGTTATAATCATAACAT
ACTGTTTTTTCTTACTCCACACAGGCATAGAGTGTCTGCTATTAATAACTATGCTCAAAAATTGTGTACC
TTTAGCTTTTTAATTTGTAAAGGGGTTAATAAGGAATATTTGATGTATAGTGCCTTGACTAGAGATCATA
ATCAGCCATACCACATTTGTAGAGGTTTTACTTGCTTTAAAAAACCTCCCACACCTCCCCCTGAACCTGA
AACATAAAATGAATGCAATTGTTGTTGTTAACTTGTTTATTGCAGCTTATAATGGTTACAAATAAAGCAA
TAGCATCACAAATTTCACAAATAAAGCATTTTTTTCACTGCATTCTAGTTGTGGTTTGTCCAAACTCATC
AATGTATCTTATCATGTCTGGATCAACTGGATAACTCAAGCTAACCAAAATCATCCCAAACTTCCCACCC
CATACCCTATTACCACTGCCAATTACCTGTGGTTTCATTTACTCTAAACCTGTGATTCCTCTGAATTATT
TTCATTTTAAAGAAATTGTATTTGTTAAATATGTACTACAAACTTAGTAGTTGGAAGGGCTAATTCACTC
CCAAAGAAGACAAGATATCCTTGATCTGTGGATCTACCACACACAAGGCTACTTCCCTGATTAGCAGAAC
TACACACCAGGGCCAGGGGTCAGATATCCACTGACCTTTGGATGGTGCTACAAGCTAGTACCAGTTGAGC
CAGATAAGGTAGAAGAGGCCAATAAAGGAGAGAACACCAGCTTGTTACACCCTGTGAGCCTGCATGGGAT
GGATGACCCGGAGAGAGAAGTGTTAGAGTGGAGGTTTGACAGCCGCCTAGCATTTCATCACGTGGCCCGA
GAGCTGCATCCGGAGTACTTCAAGAACTGCTGATATCGAGCTTGCTACAAGGGACTTTCCGCTGGGGACT
TTCCAGGGAGGCGTGGCCTGGGCGGGACTGGGGAGTGGCGAGCCCTCAGATCCTGCATATAAGCAGCTGC
TTTTTGCCTGTACTGGGTCTCTCTGGTTAGACCAGATCTGAGCCTGGGAGCTCTCTGGCTAACTAGGGAA
CCCACTGCTTAAGCCTCAATAAAGCTTGCCTTGAGTGCTTCAAGTAGTGTGTGCCCGTCTGTTGTGTGAC
TCTGGTAACTAGAGATCCCTCAGACCCTTTTAGTCAGTGTGGAAAATCTCTAGCAGTGGCGCCCGAACAG
GGACTTGAAAGCGAAAGGGAAACCAGAGGAGCTCTCTCGACGCAGGACTCGGCTTGCTGAAGCGCGCACG
GCAAGAGGCGAGGGGCGGCGACTGGTGAGTACGCCAAAAATTTTGACTAGCGGAGGCTAGAAGGAGAGAG
ATGGGTGCGAGAGCGTCAGTATTAAGCGGGGGAGAATTAGATCGCGATGGGAAAAAATTCGGTTAAGGCC
AGGGGGAAAGAAAAAATATAAATTAAAACATATAGTATGGGCAAGCAGGGAGCTAGAACGATTCGCAGTT
AATCCTGGCCTGTTAGAAACATCAGAAGGCTGTAGACAAATACTGGGACAGCTACAACCATCCCTTCAGA
CAGGATCAGAAGAACTTAGATCATTATATAATACAGTAGCAACCCTCTATTGTGTGCATCAAAGGATAGA
GATAAAAGACACCAAGGAAGCTTTAGACAAGATAGAGGAAGAGCAAAACAAAAGTAAGACCACCGCACAG
CAAGCGGCCGGCCGCTGATCTTCAGACCTGGAGGAGGAGATATGAGGGACAATTGGAGAAGTGAATTATA
TAAATATAAAGTAGTAAAAATTGAACCATTAGGAGTAGCACCCACCAAGGCAAAGAGAAGAGTGGTGCAG
AGAGAAAAAAGAGCAGTGGGAATAGGAGCTTTGTTCCTTGGGTTCTTGGGAGCAGCAGGAAGCACTATGG
GCGCAGCGTCAATGACGCTGACGGTACAGGCCAGACAATTATTGTCTGGTATAGTGCAGCAGCAGAACAA
TTTGCTGAGGGCTATTGAGGCGCAACAGCATCTGTTGCAACTCACAGTCTGGGGCATCAAGCAGCTCCAG
GCAAGAATCCTGGCTGTGGAAAGATACCTAAAGGATCAACAGCTCCTGGGGATTTGGGGTTGCTCTGGAA
AACTCATTTGCACCACTGCTGTGCCTTGGAATGCTAGTTGGAGTAATAAATCTCTGGAACAGATTTGGAA
TCACACGACCTGGATGGAGTGGGACAGAGAAATTAACAATTACACAAGCTTAATACACTCCTTAATTGAA
GAATCGCAAAACCAGCAAGAAAAGAATGAACAAGAATTATTGGAATTAGATAAATGGGCAAGTTTGTGGA
ATTGGTTTAACATAACAAATTGGCTGTGGTATATAAAATTATTCATAATGATAGTAGGAGGCTTGGTAGG
TTTAAGAATAGTTTTTGCTGTACTTTCTATAGTGAATAGAGTTAGGCAGGGATATTCACCATTATCGTTT
CAGACCCACCTCCCAACCCCGAGGGGACCCGACAGGCCCGAAGGAATAGAAGAAGAAGGTGGAGAGAGAG
ACAGAGACAGATCCATTCGATTAGTGAACGGATCTCGACGGTATCGCCAAATGGCAGTATTCATCCACAA
TTTTAAAAGAAAAGGGGGGATTGGGGGGTACAGTGCAGGGGAAAGAATAGTAGACATAATAGCAACAGAC
ATACAAACTAAAGAATTACAAAAACAAATTACAAAAATTCAAAATTTTCGGGTTTATTACAGGGACAGCA
GAGATCCAGTTTGGATCGATAAGCTTGATATCGAATTCGGGAGGTGGTCCCTGCAGTTACGCCAATGATA
CCCCCCGCCAGAAAAATCTTAGTAGCCTTCCCTTTTTGTTTTCCGTGCCCCAACTCGGCGGATTGACTCG
GCCCCTTCCGGAAACACCCGAATCAACTTCTAGTCAAATTATTGTTCACGCCGCAATGACCCACCCCTGG
CCCGCGTCTGTGGAACTGACCCCTGGTGTACAGGAGAGTTCGCTGCTGAAAGTGGTCCCAAAGGGGTACT
AGTTTTTAAGCTCCCAACTCCCCCTCCCCCAGCGTCTGGAGGATTCCACACCCTCGCACCGCAGGGGCGA
GGAAGTGGGCGGAGTCCGGTTTTGGCGCCAGCCGCTGAGGCTGCCAAGCAGAAAAGCCACCGCTGAGGAG
ACTCCGGTCACTGTCCTCGCCCCGCCTCCCCCTTCCCTCCCCTTGGGGACCACCGGGCGCCACGCCGCGA
ACGGTAAGTGCCGCGGTCGTCGGCGCCTCCGCCCTCCCCCTAGGGCCCCAATTCCCAGCGGGCGCGGCGC
GCGGCCCCGCGCGCAGCTCCCGGCTCCCTCCCCCTTCGGATGTGGCTTGAGCTGTAGGCGCGGAGTCCTG
CAGCCCCGATAAAATAAAAGATTTTATTTAGTCTCCAGAAAAAGGGGGGAATGAAAGACCCCACCTGTAG
GTTTGGCAAGCTAGCTGCAGTAACGCCATTTTGCAAGGCATGGAAAAATACCAAACCAAGAATAGAGAAG
TTCAGATCAAGGGCGGGTACATGAAAATAGCTAACGTTGGGCCAAACAGGATATCTGCGGTGAGCAGTTT
CGGCCCCGGCCCGGGGCCAAGAACAGATGGTCACCGCAGTTTCGGCCCCGGCCCGAGGCCAAGAACAGAT
GGTCCCCAGATATGGCCCAACCCTCAGCAGTTTCTTAAGACCCATCAGATGTTTCCAGGCTCCCCCAAGG
ACCTGAAATGACCCTGCGCCTTATTTGAATTAACCAATCAGCCTGCTTCTCGCTTCTGTTCGCGCGCTTC
TGCTTCCCGAGCTCTATAAAAGAGCTCACAACCCCTCACTCGGCGCGCCAGTCCTCCGACAGACTGAGTC
GCCCGGGGGGGATCTGGAGCTCTCGAGAATTCTCAGCCGCCACCATCAGCAAAGGAGAAGAACTTTTCAC
TGGAGTTGTCCCAATTCTTGTTGAATTAGATGGTGATGTTAATGGGCACAAATTTTCTGTCCGTGGAGAG
GGTGAAGGTGATGCTACAAACGGAAAACTCACCCTTAAATTTATTTGCACTACTGGAAAACTACCTGTTC
CGTGGCCAACACTTGTCACTACTCTGACCTATGGTGTTCAATGCTTTTCCCGTTATCCGGATCACATGAA
ACGGCATGACTTTTTCAAGAGTGCCATGCCCGAAGGTTATGTACAGGAACGCACTATATCTTTCAAAGAT
GACGGGACCTACAAGACGCGTGCTGAAGTCAAGTTTGAAGGTGATACCCTTGTTAATCGTATCGAGTTAA
AGGGTATTGATTTTAAAGAAGATGGAAACATTCTTGGACACAAACTCGAGTACAACTTTAACTCACACAA
TGTATACATCACGGCAGACAAACAAAAGAATGGAATCAAAGCTAACTTCAAAATTCGCCACAACGTTGAA
GATGGTTCCGTTCAACTAGCAGACCATTATCAACAAAATACTCCAATTGGCGATGGCCCTGTCCTTTTAC
CAGACAACCATTACCTGTCGACACAATCTGTCCTTTCGAAAGATCCCAACGAAAAGCGTGACCACATGGT
CCTTCTTGAGTTTGTAACTGCTGCTGGGATTACACATGGCATGGATGAGCTCTACAAATAATAAGCGGCC
GCGCCCCTCTCCCTCCCCCCCCCTAACGTTACTGGCCGAAGCCGCTTGGAATAAGGCCGGTGTGCGTTTG
TCTATATGTTATTTTCCACCATATTGCCGTCTTTTGGCAATGTGAGGGCCCGGAAACCTGGCCCTGTCTT
CTTGACGAGCATTCCTAGGGGTCTTTCCCCTCTCGCCAAAGGAATGCAAGGTCTGTTGAATGTCGTTAAG
GAAGCAGTTCCTCTGGAAGCTTCTTGAAGACAAACAACGTCTGTAGCGACCCTTTGCAGGCAGCGGAACC
CCCCACCTGGCGACAGGTGCCTCTGCGGCCAAAAGCCACGTGTATAAGATACACCTGCAAAGGCGGCACA
ACCCCAGTGCCACGTTGTGAGTTGGATAGTTGTGGAAAGAGTCAAATGGCTCTCCTCAAGCGTATTCAAC
AAGGGGCTGAAGGATGCCCAGAAGGTACCCCATTGTATGGGATCTGATCTGGGGCCTCGGTGCACATGCT
TTACATGTGTTTAGTCGAGGTTAAAAAAACGTCTAGGCCCCCCGAACCACGGGGACGTGGTTTTCCTTTG
AAAAACACGATGATAATATGGCCACAACCATGGCGTCCGGAATGGTGAGCAAGGGCGAGGAGGATAACAT
GGCCATCATCAAGGAGTTCATGCGCTTCAAGGTGCACATGGAGGGCTCCGTGAACGGCCACGAGTTCGAG
ATCGAGGGCGAGGGCGAGGGCCGCCCCTACGAGGGCACCCAGACCGCCAAGCTGAAGGTGACCAAGGGTG
GCCCCCTGCCCTTCGCCTGGGACATCCTGTCCCCTCAGTTCATGTACGGCTCCAAGGCCTACGTGAAGCA
CCCCGCCGACATCCCCGACTACTTGAAGCTGTCCTTCCCCGAGGGCTTCAAGTGGGAGCGAGTGATGAAC
TTCGAGGACGGCGGCGTGGTGACCGTGACCCAGGACTCCTCCCTGCAGGACGGCGAGTTCATCTACAAGG
TGAAGCTGCGCGGCACCAACTTCCCCTCCGACGGCCCCGTAATGCAGAAGAAGACCATGGGCTGGGAGGC
CTCCTCCGAGCGGATGTACCCCGAGGACGGCGCCCTGAAGGGCGAGATCAAGCAGAGGCTGAAGCTGAAG
GACGGCGGCCACTACGACGCTGAGGTCAAGACCACCTACAAGGCCAAGAAGCCCGTGCAGCTGCCCGGCG
CCTACAACGTCAACATCAAGTTGGACATCACCTCCCACAACGAGGACTACACCATCGTGGAACAGTACGA
ACGCGCCGAGGGCCGCCACTCCACCGGCGGCATGGACGAGCTGTACAAGTAATAAGCGACTCTAGAGTCG
ACCTGCAGGCATGCAAGCTTGATATCAAGCTTATCGATAATCAACCTCTGGATTACAAAATTTGTGAAAG
ATTGACTGGTATTCTTAACTATGTTGCTCCTTTTACGCTATGTGGATACGCTGCTTTAATGCCTTTGTAT
CATGCTATTGCTTCCCGTATGGCTTTCATTTTCTCCTCCTTGTATAAATCCTGGTTGCTGTCTCTTTATG
AGGAGTTGTGGCCCGTTGTCAGGCAACGTGGCGTGGTGTGCACTGTGTTTGCTGACGCAACCCCCACTGG
TTGGGGCATTGCCACCACCTGTCAGCTCCTTTCCGGGACTTTCGCTTTCCCCCTCCCTATTGCCACGGCG
GAACTCATCGCCGCCTGCCTTGCCCGCTGCTGGACAGGGGCTCGGCTGTTGGGCACTGACAATTCCGTGG
TGTTGTCGGGGAAATCATCGTCCTTTCCTTGGCTGCTCGCCTGTGTTGCCACCTGGATTCTGCGCGGGAC
GTCCTTCTGCTACGTCCCTTCGGCCCTCAATCCAGCGGACCTTCCTTCCCGCGGCCTGCTGCCGGCTCTG
CGGCCTCTTCCGCGTCTTCGCCTTCGCCCTCAGACGAGTCGGATCTCCCTTTGGGCCGCCTCCCCGCATC
GATACCGTCGACCTCGAGGGAATTAATTCGAGCTCGGTACCTTTAAGACCAATGACTTACAAGGCAGCTG
TAGATCTTAGCCACTTTTTAAAAGAAAAGGGGGGACTGGAAGGGCTAATTCACTCCCAACGAAGACAAGA
TCTGCTTTTTGCTTGTACTGGGTCTCTCTGGTTAGACCAGATCTGAGCCTGGGAGCTCTCTGGCTAACTA
GGGAACCCACTGCTTAAGCCTCAATAAAGCTTGCCTTGAGTGCTTCAAGTAGTGTGTGCCCGTCTGTTGT
GTGACTCTGGTAACTAGAGATCCCTCAGACCCTTTTAGTCAGTGTGGAAAATCTCTAGCAGCATCTAGAA
TTAATTCCGTGTATTCTATAGTGTCACCTAAATCGTATGTGTATGATACATAAGGTTATGTATTAATTGT
AGCCGCGTTCTAACGACAATATGTACAAGCCTAATTGTGTAGCATCTGGCTTACTGAAGCAGACCCTATC
ATCTCTCTCGTAAACTGCCGTCAGAGTCGGTTTGGTTGGACGAACCTTCTGAGTTTCTGGTAACGCCGTC
CCGCACCCGGAAATGGTCAGCGAACCAATCAGCAGGGTCATCGCTAGCCAGATCCTCTACGCCGGACGCA
TCGTGGCCGGCATCACCGGCGCCACAGGTGCGGTTGCTGGCGCCTATATCGCCGACATCACCGATGGGGA
AGATCGGGCTCGCCACTTCGGGCTCATGAGCGCTTGTTTCGGCGTGGGTATGGTGGCAGGCCCCGTGGCC
GGGGGACTGTTGGGCGCCATCTCCTTGCATGCACCATTCCTTGCGGCGGCGGTGCTCAACGGCCTCAACC
TACTACTGGGCTGCTTCCTAATGCAGGAGTCGCATAAGGGAGAGCGTCGAATGGTGCACTCTCAGTACAA
TCTGCTCTGATGCCGCATAGTTAAGCCAGCCCCGACACCCGCCAACACCCGCTGACGCGCCCTGACGGGC
TTGTCTGCTCCCGGCATCCGCTTACAGACAAGCTGTGACCGTCTCCGGGAGCTGCATGTGTCAGAGGTTT
TCACCGTCATCACCGAAACGCGCGAGACGAAAGGGCCTCGTGATACGCCTATTTTTATAGGTTAATGTCA
TGATAATAATGGTTTCTTAGACGTCAGGTGGCACTTTTCGGGGAAATGTGCGCGGAACCCCTATTTGTTT
ATTTTTCTAAATACATTCAAATATGTATCCGCTCATGAGACAATAACCCTGATAAATGCTTCAATAATAT
TGAAAAAGGAAGAGTATGAGTATTCAACATTTCCGTGTCGCCCTTATTCCCTTTTTTGCGGCATTTTGCC
TTCCTGTTTTTGCTCACCCAGAAACGCTGGTGAAAGTAAAAGATGCTGAAGATCAGTTGGGTGCACGAGT
GGGTTACATCGAACTGGATCTCAACAGCGGTAAGATCCTTGAGAGTTTTCGCCCCGAAGAACGTTTTCCA
ATGATGAGCACTTTTAAAGTTCTGCTATGTGGCGCGGTATTATCCCGTATTGACGCCGGGCAAGAGCAAC
TCGGTCGCCGCATACACTATTCTCAGAATGACTTGGTTGAGTACTCACCAGTCACAGAAAAGCATCTTAC
GGATGGCATGACAGTAAGAGAATTATGCAGTGCTGCCATAACCATGAGTGATAACACTGCGGCCAACTTA
CTTCTGACAACGATCGGAGGACCGAAGGAGCTAACCGCTTTTTTGCACAACATGGGGGATCATGTAACTC
GCCTTGATCGTTGGGAACCGGAGCTGAATGAAGCCATACCAAACGACGAGCGTGACACCACGATGCCTGT
AGCAATGGCAACAACGTTGCGCAAACTATTAACTGGCGAACTACTTACTCTAGCTTCCCGGCAACAATTA
ATAGACTGGATGGAGGCGGATAAAGTTGCAGGACCACTTCTGCGCTCGGCCCTTCCGGCTGGCTGGTTTA
TTGCTGATAAATCTGGAGCCGGTGAGCGTGGGTCTCGCGGTATCATTGCAGCACTGGGGCCAGATGGTAA
GCCCTCCCGTATCGTAGTTATCTACACGACGGGGAGTCAGGCAACTATGGATGAACGAAATAGACAGATC
GCTGAGATAGGTGCCTCACTGATTAAGCATTGGTAACTGTCAGACCAAGTTTACTCATATATACTTTAGA
TTGATTTAAAACTTCATTTTTAATTTAAAAGGATCTAGGTGAAGATCCTTTTTGATAATCTCATGACCAA
AATCCCTTAACGTGAGTTTTCGTTCCACTGAGCGTCAGACCCCGTAGAAAAGATCAAAGGATCTTCTTGA
GATCCTTTTTTTCTGCGCGTAATCTGCTGCTTGCAAACAAAAAAACCACCGCTACCAGCGGTGGTTTGTT
TGCCGGATCAAGAGCTACCAACTCTTTTTCCGAAGGTAACTGGCTTCAGCAGAGCGCAGATACCAAATAC
TGTTCTTCTAGTGTAGCCGTAGTTAGGCCACCACTTCAAGAACTCTGTAGCACCGCCTACATACCTCGCT
CTGCTAATCCTGTTACCAGTGGCTGCTGCCAGTGGCGATAAGTCGTGTCTTACCGGGTTGGACTCAAGAC
GATAGTTACCGGATAAGGCGCAGCGGTCGGGCTGAACGGGGGGTTCGTGCACACAGCCCAGCTTGGAGCG
AACGACCTACACCGAACTGAGATACCTACAGCGTGAGCTATGAGAAAGCGCCACGCTTCCCGAAGGGAGA
AAGGCGGACAGGTATCCGGTAAGCGGCAGGGTCGGAACAGGAGAGCGCACGAGGGAGCTTCCAGGGGGAA
ACGCCTGGTATCTTTATAGTCCTGTCGGGTTTCGCCACCTCTGACTTGAGCGTCGATTTTTGTGATGCTC
GTCAGGGGGGCGGAGCCTATGGAAAAACGCCAGCAACGCGGCCTTTTTACGGTTCCTGGCCTTTTGCTGG
CCTTTTGCTCACATGTTCTTTCCTGCGTTATCCCCTGATTCTGTGGATAACCGTATTACCGCCTTTGAGT
GAGCTGATACCGCTCGCCGCAGCCGAACGACCGAGCGCAGCGAGTCAGTGAGCGAGGAAGCGGAAGAGCG
CCCAATACGCAAACCGCCTCTCCCCGCGCGTTGGCCGATTCATTAATGCAGCTGTGGAATGTGTGTCAGT
TAGGGTGTGGAAAGTCCCCAGGCTCCCCAGCAGGCAGAAGTATGCAAAGCATGCATCTCAATTAGTCAGC
AACCAGGTGTGGAAAGTCCCCAGGCTCCCCAGCAGGCAGAAGTATGCAAAGCATGCATCTCAATTAGTCA
GCAACCATAGTCCCGCCCCTAACTCCGCCCATCCCGCCCCTAACTCCGCCCAGTTCCGCCCATTCTCCGC
CCCATGGCTGACTAATTTTTTTTATTTATGCAGAGGCCGAGGCCGCCTCGGCCTCTGAGCTATTCCAGAA
GTAGTGAGGAGGCTTTTTTGGAGGCCTAGGCTTTTGCAAAAAGCTTGGACACAAGACAGGCTTGCGAGAT
ATGTTTGAGAATACCACTTTATCCCGCGTCAGGGAGAGGCAGTGCGTAAAAAGACGCGGACTCATGTGAA
ATACTGGTTTTTAGTGCGCCAGATCTCTATAATCTCGCGCAACCTATTTTCCCCTCGAACACTTTTTAAG
CCGTAGATAAACAGGCTGGGACACTTCACATGAGCGAAAAATACATCGTCACCTGGGACATGTTGCAGAT
CCATGCACGTAAACTCGCAAGCCGACTGATGCCTTCTGAACAATGGAAAGGCATTATTGCCGTAAGCCGT
GGCGGTCTGTACCGGGTGCGTTACTGGCGCGTGAACTGGGTATTCGTCATGTCGATACCGTTTGTATTTC
CAGCTACGATCACGACAACCAGCGCGAGCTTAAAGTGCTGAAACGCGCAGAAGGCGATGGCGAAGGCTTC
ATCGTTATTGATGACCTGGTGGATACCGGTGGTACTGCGGTTGCGATTCGTGAAATGTATCCAAAAGCGC
ACTTTGTCACCATCTTCGCAAAACCGGCTGGTCGTCCGCTGGTTGATGACTATGTTGTTGATATCCCGCA
AGATACCTGGATTGAACAGCCGTGGGATATGGGCGTCGTATTCGTCCCGCCAATCTCCGGTCGCTAATCT
TTTCAACGCCTGGCACTGCCGGGCGTTGTTCTTTTTAACTTCAGGCGGGTTACAATAGTTTCCAGTAAGT
ATTCTGGAGGCTGCATCCATGACACAGGCAAACCTGAGCGAAACCCTGTTCAAACCCCGCTTTAAACATC
CTGAAACCTCGACGCTAGTCCGCCGCTTTAATCACGGCGCACAACCGCCTGTGCAGTCGGCCCTTGATGG
TAAAACCATCCCTCACTGGTATCGCATGATTAACCGTCTGATGTGGATCTGGCGCGGCATTGACCCACGC
GAAATCCTCGACGTCCAGGCACGTATTGTGATGAGCGATGCCGAACGTACCGACGATGATTTATACGATA
CGGTGATTGGCTACCGTGGCGGCAACTGGATTTATGAGTGGGCCCCGGATCTTTGTGAAGGAACCTTACT
TCTGTGGTGTGACATAATTGGACAAACTACCTAC
